Addgene plasmid #47244: TAL3525
Depositing lab: Keith Joung. Depositing organization: Massachusetts General Hospital. Publication: Targeted gene disruption in somatic zebrafish cells using engineered TALENs. Sander JD, Cade L, Khayter C, Reyon D, Peterson RT, Joung JK, Yeh JR. Nat Biotechnol. 2011 Aug 5;29(8):697-8. doi: 10.1038/nbt.1934. PubMed 21822241.
Backbone
  Vector backbone: JDS74
  Backbone manufacturer: Addgene plasmid #32288
  Backbone size w/o insert (bp): 6447
  Vector type: Mammalian Expression ; T7
Growth in bacteria
  Bacterial resistance: Ampicillin, 100 μg/mL
  Growth temperature: 37°C
  Growth strain: XL1 Blue
  Copy number: High Copy
Gene/Insert
  Gene/Insert name: ZebrafishCommunity-rbp4-right (alt name: rbp4)
  Species: D. rerio (zebrafish)
  Insert size (bp): 1430
  Entrez Gene: rbp4 (a.k.a. rbp, zgc:86911, wu:fb58d04, wu:fb72b04)
  Promoter: CMV
  Tag / fusion protein: 3X Flag (N terminal on backbone); WT FOKI (C terminal on backbone)
  Cloning method: Restriction Enzyme; 5′ cloning site BsmBI (destroyed during cloning); 3′ cloning site BsmBI (destroyed during cloning)
  Sequencing primers: 5′ CMV-F; 3′ BGH-rev
Terms and licenses: Academic/Nonprofit Terms; Industry Terms: Not Available to Industry
Depositor comments: Target binding site: TCCTGAGCCCAGCAAGTG It is strongly recommended that users perform a diagnostic digest to verify this plasmid prior to use. For example, a double digest of the plasmid with BamHI and KpnI should result in two bands at 2.3kb and 5.8kb.
How to cite: TAL3525 was a gift from Keith Joung (Addgene plasmid # 47244 ; http://n2t.net/addgene:47244 ; RRID:Addgene_47244)
