[The description below was written by a language model from this plasmid's Addgene catalogue record.]
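Description:
TAL3525 is a TALEN expression plasmid built on the JDS74 backbone, a mammalian expression vector that also carries a T7 promoter. It encodes the "right" monomer of a TAL effector nuclease pair designed against the zebrafish (D. rerio) rbp4 gene, as part of a set of zebrafish community targets. The roughly 1.4 kb insert is not rbp4 coding sequence. It is an engineered array of TAL effector repeats whose repeat order specifies binding to an 18-nucleotide half-site in the rbp4 locus. The array was cloned into the approximately 6.4 kb backbone through BsmBI sites, which were destroyed in the process, as is typical of type IIS assembly. The plasmid is propagated in E. coli at high copy number under ampicillin selection. The record does not name the origin of replication.

The backbone supplies the remaining parts of the nuclease in frame with the repeat array: an N-terminal 3X FLAG epitope for detecting the protein and a C-terminal wild-type FokI cleavage domain. Because FokI must dimerise to cut, this right-hand monomer is meant to be used with a matching left-hand TALEN that binds the opposite strand nearby. The two FokI domains then meet over the spacer and make a double-strand break, and error-prone repair of that break yields indel mutations that disrupt the gene. The CMV promoter drives expression directly in transfected cells, and the BGH reverse sequencing primer suggests a BGH polyadenylation region downstream. The T7 designation indicates that the construct can also serve as a template for in vitro transcription, giving TALEN mRNA for injection into zebrafish embryos, consistent with the associated work on targeted gene disruption in somatic zebrafish cells. No feature table was supplied, so finer details of the backbone cannot be confirmed.
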