>Addgene plasmid #47244 | TAL3525 | depositor partial sequence | sequence record 67331 | Insert sequence
ATGGACTACAAAGACCATGACGGTGATTATAAAGATCATGACATCGATTACAAGGATGACGATGACAAGA
TGGCCCCCAAGAAGAAGAGGAAGGTGGGCATTCACCGCGGGGTACCTATGGTGGACTTGAGGACACTCGG
TTATTCGCAACAGCAACAGGAGAAAATCAAGCCTAAGGTCAGGAGCACCGTCGCGCAACACCACGAGGCG
CTTGTGGGGCATGGCTTCACTCATGCGCATATTGTCGCGCTTTCACAGCACCCTGCGGCGCTTGGGACGG
TGGCTGTCAAATACCAAGATATGATTGCGGCCCTGCCCGAAGCCACGCACGAGGCAATTGTAGGGGTCGG
TAAACAGTGGTCGGGAGCGCGAGCACTTGAGGCGCTGCTGACTGTGGCGGGTGAGCTTAGGGGGCCTCCG
CTCCAGCTCGACACCGGGCAGCTGCTGAAGATCGCGAAGAGAGGGGGAGTAACAGCGGTAGAGGCAGTGC
ACGCCTGGCGCAATGCGCTCACCGGGGCCCCCTTGAACCTGACCCCAGACCAGGTAGTCGCAATCGCGTC
ACATGACGGGGGAAAGCAAGCCCTGGAAACCGTGCAAAGGTTGTTGCCGGTCCTTTGTCAAGACCACGGC
CTTACACCGGAGCAAGTCGTGGCCATTGCATCCCACGACGGTGGCAAACAGGCTCTTGAGACGGTTCAGA
GACTTCTCCCAGTTCTCTGTCAAGCCCACGGGCTGACTCCCGATCAAGTTGTAGCGATTGCGTCCAACGG
TGGAGGGAAACAAGCATTGGAGACTGTCCAACGGCTCCTTCCCGTGTTGTGTCAAGCCCACGGTTTGACG
CCTGCACAAGTGGTCGCCATCGCCAACAACAACGGCGGTAAGCAGGCGCTGGAAACAGTACAGCGCCTGC
TGCCTGTACTGTGCCAGGATCATGGACTGACCCCAGACCAGGTAGTCGCAATCGCGTCGAACATTGGGGG
AAAGCAAGCCCTGGAAACCGTGCAAAGGTTGTTGCCGGTCCTTTGTCAAGACCACGGCCTTACACCGGAG
CAAGTCGTGGCCATTGCAAATAATAACGGTGGCAAACAGGCTCTTGAGACGGTTCAGAGACTTCTCCCAG
TTCTCTGTCAAGCCCACGGGCTGACTCCCGATCAAGTTGTAGCGATTGCGTCGCATGACGGAGGGAAACA
AGCATTGGAGACTGTCCAACGGCTCCTTCCCGTGTTGTGTCAAGCCCACGGTTTGACGCCTGCACAAGTG
GTCGCCATCGCCAGCCATGATGGCGGTAAGCAGGCGCTGGAAACAGTACAGCGCCTGCTGCCTGTACTGT
GCCAGGATCATGGACTGACCCCAGACCAGGTAGTCGCAATCGCGTCACATGACGGGGGAAAGCAAGCCCT
GGAAACCGTGCAAAGGTTGTTGCCGGTCCTTTGTCAAGACCACGGCCTTACACCGGAGCAAGTCGTGGCC
ATTGCAAGCAACATCGGTGGCAAACAGGCTCTTGAGACGGTTCAGAGACTTCTCCCAGTTCTCTGTCAAG
CCCACGGGCTGACTCCCGATCAAGTTGTAGCGATTGCGAATAACAATGGAGGGAAACAAGCATTGGAGAC
TGTCCAACGGCTCCTTCCCGTGTTGTGTCAAGCCCACGGTTTGACGCCTGCACAAGTGGTCGCCATCGCC
AGCCATGATGGCGGTAAGCAGGCGCTGGAAACAGTACAGCGCCTGCTGCCTGTACTGTGCCAGGATCATG
GACTGACCCCAGACCAGGTAGTCGCAATCGCGTCGAACATTGGGGGAAAGCAAGCCCTGGAAACCGTGCA
AAGGTTGTTGCCGGTCCTTTGTCAAGACCACGGCCTTACACCGGAGCAAGTCGTGGCCATTGCAAGCAAC
ATCGGTGGCAAACAGGCTCTTGAGACGGTTCAGAGACTTCTCCCAGTTCTCTGTCAAGCCCACGGGCTGA
CTCCCGATCAAGTTGTAGCGATTGCGAATAACAATGGAGGGAAACAAGCATTGGAGACTGTCCAACGGCT
CCTTCCCGTGTTGTGTCAAGCCCACGGTTTGACGCCTGCACAAGTGGTCGCCATCGCCTCGAATGGCGGC
GGTAAGCAGGCGCTGGAAACAGTACAGCGCCTGCTGCCTGTACTGTGCCAGGATCATGGACTGACACCCG
AACAGGTGGTCGCCATTGCTAATAATAACGGAGGACGGCCAGCCTTGGAG
