>Addgene plasmid #47244 | TAL3525 | addgene partial sequence | sequence record 69092 | JDS-TALEN-F 5'-TAGGGGTCGGTAAACAGTGG-3'
TGTGGCGGGTGAGCTTAGGGGGCCTCCGCTCCAGCTCGACACCGGGCAGCTGCTGAAGATCGCGAAGAGA
GGGGGAGTAACAGCGGTAGAGGCAGTGCACGCCTGGCGCAATGCGCTCACCGGGGCCCCCTTGAACCTGA
CCCCAGACCAGGTAGTCGCAATCGCGTCACATGACGGGGGAAAGCAAGCCCTGGAAACCGTGCAAAGGTT
GTTGCCGGTCCTTTGTCAAGACCACGGCCTTACACCGGAGCAAGTCGTGGCCATTGCATCCCACGACGGT
GGCAAACAGGCTCTTGAGACGGTTCAGAGACTTCTCCCAGTTCTCTGTCAAGCCCACGGGCTGACTCCCG
ATCAAGTTGTAGCGATTGCGTCCAACGGTGGAGGGAAACAAGCATTGGAGACTGTCCAACGGCTCCTTCC
CGTGTTGTGTCAAGCCCACGGTTTGACGCCTGCACAAGTGGTCGCCATCGCCAACAACAACGGCGGTAAG
CAGGCGCTGGAAACAGTACAGCGCCTGCTGCCTGTACTGTGCCAGGATCATGGACTGACCCCAGACCAGG
TAGTCGCAATCGCGTCGAACATTGGGGGAAAGCAAGCCCTGGAAACCGTGCAAAGGTTGTTGCCGGTCCT
TTGTCAAGACCACGGCCTTACACCGGAGCAAGTCGTGGCCATTGCAAATAATAACGGTGGCAAACAGGCT
CTTGAGACGGTTCAGAGACTTCTCCCAGTTCTCTGTCAAGCCCACGGGCTGACTCCCGATCAAGTTGTAG
CGATTGCGTCGCATGACGGAGGGAAACAAGCATTGGAGACTGTCCAACGGCTCCTTCCCGTGTTGTGTCA
AG
